>Addgene plasmid #80948 | AAVS1-Pur-CAG-hM3Dq-mCherry | addgene full sequence | sequence record 212456 | Addgene NGS Result
CTAGCTAGTCCTGCAGGTTTAAACGAATTCGCCCTTTGCTTTCTCTGACCAGCATTCTCTCCCCTGGGCC
TGTGCCGCTTTCTGTCTGCAGCTTGTGGCCTGGGTCACCTCTACGGCTGGCCCAGATCCTTCCCTGCCGC
CTCCTTCAGGTTCCGTCTTCCTCCACTCCCTCTTCCCCTTGCTCTCTGCTGTGTTGCTGCCCAAGGATGC
TCTTTCCGGAGCACTTCCTTCTCGGCGCTGCACCACGTGATGTCCTCTGAGCGGATCCTCCCCGTGTCTG
GGTCCTCTCCGGGCATCTCTCCTCCCTCACCCAACCCCATGCCGTCTTCACTCGCTGGGTTCCCTTTTCC
TTCTCCTTCTGGGGCCTGTGCCATCTCTCGTTTCTTAGGATGGCCTTCTCCGACGGATGTCTCCCTTGCG
TCCCGCCTCCCCTTCTTGTAGGCCTGCATCATCACCGTTTTTCTGGACAACCCCAAAGTACCCCGTCTCC
CTGGCTTTAGCCACCTCTCCATCCTCTTGCTTTCTTTGCCTGGACACCCCGTTCTCCTGTGGATTCGGGT
CACCTCTCACTCCTTTCATTTGGGCAGCTCCCCTACCCCCCTTACCTCTCTAGTCTGTGCTAGCTCTTCC
AGCCCCCTGTCATGGCATCTTCCAGGGGTCCGAGAGCTCAGCTAGTCTTCTTCCTCCAACCCGGGCCCCT
ATGTCCACTTCAGGACAGCATGTTTGCTGCCTCCAGGGATCCTGTGTCCCCGAGCTGGGACCACCTTATA
TTCCCAGGGCCGGTTAATGTGGCTCTGGTTCTGGGTACTTTTATCTGTCCCCTCCACCCCACAGTGGGGC
AAGCTTCTGACCTCTTCTCTTCCTCCCACAGGGCCTCGAGAGATCTGGCAGCGGAGAGGGCAGAGGAAGT
CTTCTAACATGCGGTGACGTGGAGGAGAATCCCGGCCCTAGGCTCGAGATGACCGAGTACAAGCCCACGG
TGCGCCTCGCCACCCGCGACGACGTCCCCAGGGCCGTACGCACCCTCGCCGCCGCGTTCGCCGACTACCC
CGCCACGCGCCACACCGTCGATCCGGACCGCCACATCGAGCGGGTCACCGAGCTGCAAGAACTCTTCCTC
ACGCGCGTCGGGCTCGACATCGGCAAGGTGTGGGTCGCGGACGACGGCGCCGCGGTGGCGGTCTGGACCA
CGCCGGAGAGCGTCGAAGCGGGGGCGGTGTTCGCCGAGATCGGCCCGCGCATGGCCGAGTTGAGCGGTTC
CCGGCTGGCCGCGCAGCAACAGATGGAAGGCCTCCTGGCGCCGCACCGGCCCAAGGAGCCCGCGTGGTTC
CTGGCCACCGTCGGCGTCTCGCCCGACCACCAGGGCAAGGGTCTGGGCAGCGCCGTCGTGCTCCCCGGAG
TGGAGGCGGCCGAGCGCGCCGGGGTGCCCGCCTTCCTGGAGACCTCCGCGCCCCGCAACCTCCCCTTCTA
CGAGCGGCTCGGCTTCACCGTCACCGCCGACGTCGAGGTGCCCGAAGGACCGCGCACCTGGTGCATGACC
CGCAAGCCCGGTGCCTGATCTAGAGGGCCCGTTTAAACCCGCTGATCAGCCTCGACTGTGCCTTCTAGTT
GCCAGCCATCTGTTGTTTGCCCCTCCCCCGTGCCTTCCTTGACCCTGGAAGGTGCCACTCCCACTGTCCT
TTCCTAATAAAATGAGGAAATTGCATCGCATTGTCTGAGTAGGTGTCATTCTATTCTGGGGGGTGGGGTG
GGGCAGGACAGCAAGGGGGAGGATTGGGAAGACAATAGCAGGCATGCTGGGGATGCGGTGGGCTCTATGG
GTCTCGACATTGATTATTGACTAGTTATTAATAGTAATCAATTACGGGGTCATTAGTTCATAGCCCATAT
ATGGAGTTCCGCGTTACATAACTTACGGTAAATGGCCCGCCTGGCTGACCGCCCAACGACCCCCGCCCAT
TGACGTCAATAATGACGTATGTTCCCATAGTAACGCCAATAGGGACTTTCCATTGACGTCAATGGGTGGA
GTATTTACGGTAAACTGCCCACTTGGCAGTACATCAAGTGTATCATATGCCAAGTACGCCCCCTATTGAC
GTCAATGACGGTAAATGGCCCGCCTGGCATTATGCCCAGTACATGACCTTATGGGACTTTCCTACTTGGC
AGTACATCTACGTATTAGTCATCGCTATTACCATGGTCGAGGTGAGCCCCACGTTCTGCTTCACTCTCCC
CATCTCCCCCCCCTCCCCACCCCCAATTTTGTATTTATTTATTTTTTAATTATTTTGTGCAGCGATGGGG
GCGGGGGGGGGGGGGGGGCGCGCGCCAGGCGGGGCGGGGCGGGGCGAGGGGCGGGGCGGGGCGAGGCGGA
GAGGTGCGGCGGCAGCCAATCAGAGCGGCGCGCTCCGAAAGTTTCCTTTTATGGCGAGGCGGCGGCGGCG
GCGGCCCTATAAAAAGCGAAGCGCGCGGCGGGCGGGGAGTCGCTGCGACGCTGCCTTCGCCCCGTGCCCC
GCTCCGCCGCCGCCTCGCGCCGCCCGCCCCGGCTCTGACTGACCGCGTTACTCCCACAGGTGAGCGGGCG
GGACGGCCCTTCTCCTCCGGGCTGTAATTAGCGCTTGGTTTAATGACGGCTTGTTTCTTTTCTGTGGCTG
CGTGAAAGCCTTGAGGGGCTCCGGGAGGGCCCTTTGTGCGGGGGGAGCGGCTCGGGGGGTGCGTGCGTGT
GTGTGTGCGTGGGGAGCGCCGCGTGCGGCTCCGCGCTGCCCGGCGGCTGTGAGCGCTGCGGGCGCGGCGC
GGGGCTTTGTGCGCTCCGCAGTGTGCGCGAGGGGAGCGCGGCCGGGGGCGGTGCCCCGCGGTGCGGGGGG
GGCTGCGAGGGGAACAAAGGCTGCGTGCGGGGTGTGTGCGTGGGGGGGTGAGCAGGGGGTGTGGGCGCGT
CGGTCGGGCTGCAACCCCCCCTGCACCCCCCTCCCCGAGTTGCTGAGCACGGCCCGGCTTCGGGTGCGGG
GCTCCGTACGGGGCGTGGCGCGGGGCTCGCCGTGCCGGGCGGGGGGTGGCGGCAGGTGGGGGTGCCGGGC
GGGGCGGGGCCGCCTCGGGCCGGGGAGGGCTCGGGGGAGGGGCGCGGCGGCCCCCGGAGCGCCGGCGGCT
GTCGAGGCGCGGCGAGCCGCAGCCATTGCCTTTTATGGTAATCGTGCGAGAGGGCGCAGGGACTTCCTTT
GTCCCAAATCTGTGCGGAGCCGAAATCTGGGAGGCGCCGCCGCACCCCCTCTAGCGGGCGCGGGGCGAAG
CGGTGCGGCGCCGGCAGGAAGGAAATGGGCGGGGAGGGCCTTCGTGCGTCGCCGCGCCGCCGTCCCCTTC
TCCCTCTCCAGCCTCGGGGCTGTCCGCGGGGGGACGGCTGCCTTCGGGGGGGACGGGGCAGGGCGGGGTT
CGGCTTCTGGCGTGTGACCGGCGGCTCTAGAGCCTCTGCTAACCATGTTCATGCCTTCTTCTTTTTCCTA
CAGCTCCTGGGCAACGTGCTGGTTATTGTGCTGTCTCATCATTTTGGCAAAGAATTCGTCGACGCCGCCA
CCATGACCTTGCACAATAACAGTACAACCTCGCCTTTGTTTCCAAACATCAGCTCCTCCTGGATACACAG
CCCCTCCGATGCAGGGCTGCCCCCGGGAACCGTCACTCATTTCGGCAGCTACAATGTTTCTCGAGCAGCT
GGCAATTTCTCCTCTCCAGACGGTACCACCGATGACCCTCTGGGAGGTCATACCGTCTGGCAAGTGGTCT
TCATCGCTTTCTTAACGGGCATCCTGGCCTTGGTGACCATCATCGGCAACATCCTGGTAATTGTGTCATT
TAAGGTCAACAAGCAGCTGAAGACGGTCAACAACTACTTCCTCTTAAGCCTGGCCTGTGCCGATCTGATT
ATCGGGGTCATTTCAATGAATCTGTTTACGACCTACATCATCATGAATCGATGGGCCTTAGGGAACTTGG
CCTGTGACCTCTGGCTTGCCATTGACTGCGTAGCCAGCAATGCCTCTGTTATGAATCTTCTGGTCATCAG
CTTTGACAGATACTTTTCCATCACGAGGCCGCTCACGTACCGAGCCAAACGAACAACAAAGAGAGCCGGT
GTGATGATCGGTCTGGCTTGGGTCATCTCCTTTGTCCTTTGGGCTCCTGCCATCTTGTTCTGGCAATACT
TTGTTGGAAAGAGAACTGTGCCTCCGGGAGAGTGCTTCATTCAGTTCCTCAGTGAGCCCACCATTACTTT
TGGCACAGCCATCGCTGGTTTTTATATGCCTGTCACCATTATGACTATTTTATACTGGAGGATCTATAAG
GAAACTGAAAAGCGTACCAAAGAGCTTGCTGGCCTGCAAGCCTCTGGGACAGAGGCAGAGACAGAAAACT
TTGTCCACCCCACGGGCAGTTCTCGAAGCTGCAGCAGTTACGAACTTCAACAGCAAAGCATGAAACGCTC
CAACAGGAGGAAGTATGGCCGCTGCCACTTCTGGTTCACAACCAAGAGCTGGAAACCCAGCTCCGAGCAG
ATGGACCAAGACCACAGCAGCAGTGACAGTTGGAACAACAATGATGCTGCTGCCTCCCTGGAGAACTCCG
CCTCCTCCGACGAGGAGGACATTGGCTCCGAGACGAGAGCCATCTACTCCATCGTGCTCAAGCTTCCGGG
TCACAGCACCATCCTCAACTCCACCAAGTTACCCTCATCGGACAACCTGCAGGTGCCTGAGGAGGAGCTG
GGGATGGTGGACTTGGAGAGGAAAGCCGACAAGCTGCAGGCCCAGAAGAGCGTGGACGATGGAGGCAGTT
TTCCAAAAAGCTTCTCCAAGCTTCCCATCCAGCTAGAGTCAGCCGTGGACACAGCTAAGACTTCTGACGT
CAACTCCTCAGTGGGTAAGAGCACGGCCACTCTACCTCTGTCCTTCAAGGAAGCCACTCTGGCCAAGAGG
TTTGCTCTGAAGACCAGAAGTCAGATCACTAAGCGGAAAAGGATGTCCCTGGTCAAGGAGAAGAAAGCGG
CCCAGACCCTCAGTGCGATCTTGCTTGCCTTCATCATCACTTGGACCCCATACAACATCATGGTTCTGGT
GAACACCTTTTGTGACAGCTGCATACCCAAAACCTTTTGGAATCTGGGCTACTGGCTGTGCTACATCAAC
AGCACCGTGAACCCCGTGTGCTATGCTCTGTGCAACAAAACATTCAGAACCACTTTCAAGATGCTGCTGC
TGTGCCAGTGTGACAAAAAAAAGAGGCGCAAGCAGCAGTACCAGCAGAGACAGTCGGTCATTTTTCACAA
GCGCGCACCCGAGCAGGCCTTGAAGGATCCCCCGGTCGCCACCATGGTGAGCAAGGGCGAGGAGGATAAC
ATGGCCATCATCAAGGAGTTCATGCGCTTCAAGGTGCACATGGAGGGCTCCGTGAACGGCCACGAGTTCG
AGATCGAGGGCGAGGGCGAGGGCCGCCCCTACGAGGGCACCCAGACCGCCAAGCTGAAGGTGACCAAGGG
TGGCCCCCTGCCCTTCGCCTGGGACATCCTGTCCCCTCAGTTCATGTACGGCTCCAAGGCCTACGTGAAG
CACCCCGCCGACATCCCCGACTACTTGAAGCTGTCCTTCCCCGAGGGCTTCAAGTGGGAGCGCGTGATGA
ACTTCGAGGACGGCGGCGTGGTGACCGTGACCCAGGACTCCTCCCTGCAGGACGGCGAGTTCATCTACAA
GGTGAAGCTGCGCGGCACCAACTTCCCCTCCGACGGCCCCGTAATGCAGAAGAAGACCATGGGCTGGGAG
GCCTCCTCCGAGCGGATGTACCCCGAGGACGGCGCCCTGAAGGGCGAGATCAAGCAGAGGCTGAAGCTGA
AGGACGGCGGCCACTACGACGCTGAGGTCAAGACCACCTACAAGGCCAAGAAGCCCGTGCAGCTGCCCGG
CGCCTACAACGTCAACATCAAGTTGGACATCACCTCCCACAACGAGGACTACACCATCGTGGAACAGTAC
GAACGCGCCGAGGGCCGCCACTCCACCGGCGGCATGGACGAGCTGTACAAGTAATGAACGCGTGAATTCG
ATATCAAGCTTATCGATAATCAACCTCTGGATTACAAAATTTGTGAAAGATTGACTGGTATTCTTAACTA
TGTTGCTCCTTTTACGCTATGTGGATACGCTGCTTTAATGCCTTTGTATCATGCTATTGCTTCCCGTATG
GCTTTCATTTTCTCCTCCTTGTATAAATCCTGGTTGCTGTCTCTTTATGAGGAGTTGTGGCCCGTTGTCA
GGCAACGTGGCGTGGTGTGCACTGTGTTTGCTGACGCAACCCCCACTGGTTGGGGCATTGCCACCACCTG
TCAGCTCCTTTCCGGGACTTTCGCTTTCCCCCTCCCTATTGCCACGGCGGAACTCATCGCCGCCTGCCTT
GCCCGCTGCTGGACAGGGGCTCGGCTGTTGGGCACTGACAATTCCGTGGTGTTGTCGGGGAAATCATCGT
CCTTTCCTTGGCTGCTCGCCTATGTTGCCACCTGGATTCTGCGCGGGACGTCCTTCTGCTACGTCCCTTC
GGCCCTCAATCCAGCGGACCTTCCTTCCCGCGGCCTGCTGCCGGCTCTGCGGCCTCTTCCGCGTCTTCGC
CTTCGCCCTCAGACGAGTCGGATCTCCCTTTGGGCCGCCTCCCCGCATCGATACCGAGCGCTGCTCGAGA
GATCTACGGGTGGCATCCCTGTGACCCCTCCCCAGTGCCTCTCCTGGCCCTGGAAGTTGCCACTCCAGTG
CCCACCAGCCTTGTCCTAATAAAATTAAGTTGCATCATTTTGTCTGACTAGGTGTCCTTCTATAATATTA
TGGGGTGGAGGGGGGTGGTATGGAGCAAGGGGCAAGTTGGGAAGACAACCTGTAGGGCCTGCGGGGTCTA
TTGGGAACCAAGCTGGAGTGCAGTGGCACAATCTTGGCTCACTGCAATCTCCGCCTCCTGGGTTCAAGCG
ATTCTCCTGCCTCAGCCTCCCGAGTTGTTGGGATTCCAGGCATGCATGACCAGGCTCAGCTAATTTTTGT
TTTTTTGGTAGAGACGGGGTTTCACCATATTGGCCAGGCTGGTCTCCAACTCCTAATCTCAGGTGATCTA
CCCACCTTGGCCTCCCAAATTGCTGGGATTACAGGCGTGAACCACTGCTCCCTTCCCTGTCCTTCTGATT
TTGTAGGTAACCAGGCGCGTGAATTCACTCCTCAGGTGCAGGCTGCCTATCAGAAGGTGGTGGCTGGTGT
GGCCAATGCCCTGGCTCACAAATACCACTGAGATCTTTTTCCCTCTGCCAAAAATTATGGGGACATCATG
AAGCCCCTTGAGCATCTGACTTCTGGCTAATAAAGGAAATTTATTTTCATTGCAATAGTGTGTTGGAATT
TTTTGTGTCTCTCACTCGGAAGGACATATGGGAGGGCAAATCATTTAAAACATCAGAATGAGTATTTGGT
TTAGAGTTTGGCAACATATGCCCATATGCTGGCTGCCATGAACAAAGGTTGGCTATAAAGAGGTCATCAG
TATATGAAACAGCCCCCTGCTGTCCATTCCTTATTCCATAGAAAAGCCTTGACTTGAGGTTAGATTTTTT
TTATATTTTGTTTTGTGTTATTTTTTTCTTTAACATCCCTAAAATTTTCCTTACATGTTTTACTAGCCAG
ATTTTTCCTCCTCTCCTGACTACTCCCAGTCATAGCTGTCCCTCTTCTCTTATGGAGATCCCTCGACCTG
CAGCCCAAGCTTGGCGTAATCATGGTCATAGCTGTTTCCTGTGTGAAATTGTTATCCGCTCACAATTCCA
CACAACATACGAGCCGGAAGCATAAAGTGTAAAGCCTGGGGTGCCTAATGAGTGAGCTAACTCACATTAA
TTGCGTTGCGCTCACTGCCCGCTTTCCAGTCGGGAAACCTGTCGTGCCAGCGGATCGACAGTACTAAGCT
TTACTAGGGACAGGATTGGTGACAGAAAAGCCCCATCCTTAGGCCTCCTCCTTCCTAGTCTCCTGATATT
GGGTCTAACCCCCACCTCCTGTTAGGCAGATTCCTTATCTGGTGACACACCCCCATTTCCTGGAGCCATC
TCTCTCCTTGCCAGAACCTCTAAGGTTTGCTTACGATGGAGCCAGAGAGGATCCTGGGAGGGAGAGCTTG
GCAGGGGGTGGGAGGGAAGGGGGGGATGCGTGACCTGCCCGGTTCTCAGTGGCCACCCTGCGCTACCCTC
TCCCAGAACCTGAGCTGCTCTGACGCGGCTGTCTGGTGCGTTTCACTGATCCTGGTGCTGCAGCTTCCTT
ACACTTCCCAAGAGGAGAAGCAGTTTGGAAAAACAAAATCAGAATAAGTTGGTCCTGAGTTCTAACTTTG
GCTCTTCACCTTTCTAGTCCCCAATTTATATTGTTCCTCCGTGCGTCAGTTTTACCTGTGAGATAAGGCC
AGTAGCCAGCCCCGTCCTGGCAGGGCTGTGGTGAGGAGGGGGGTGTCCGTGTGGAAAACTCCCTTTGTGA
GAATGGTGCGTCCTAGGTGTTCACCAGGTCGTGGCCGCCTCTACTCCCTTTCTCTTTCTCCATCCTTCTT
TCCTTAAAGAGTCCCCAGTGCTATCTGGGACATATTCCTCCGCCCAGAGCAGGGTCCCGCTTCCCTAAGG
CCCTGCTCTGGGCTTCTGGGTTTGAGTCCTTGGCAAGCCCAGGAGAGGCGCTCAGGCTTCCCTGTCCCCC
TTCCTCGTCCACCATCTCATGCCCCTGGCTCTCCTGCCCCTTCCCTACAGGGGTTCCTGGCTCTGCTCTA
AGGGCGAATTCGCGGCCGCTAAATTCAATTCGCCCTATAGTGAGTCGTATTACAATTCACTGGCCGTCGT
TTTACAACGTCGTGACTGGGAAAACCCTGGCGTTACCCAACTTAATCGCCTTGCAGCACATCCCCCTTTC
GCCAGCTGGCGTAATAGCGAAGAGGCCCGCACCGATCGCCCTTCCCAACAGTTGCGCAGCCTATACGTAC
GGCAGTTTAAGGTTTACACCTATAAAAGAGAGAGCCGTTATCGTCTGTTTGTGGATGTACAGAGTGATAT
TATTGACACGCCGGGGCGACGGATGGTGATCCCCCTGGCCAGTGCACGTCTGCTGTCAGATAAAGTCTCC
CGTGAACTTTACCCGGTGGTGCATATCGGGGATGAAAGCTGGCGCATGATGACCACCGATATGGCCAGTG
TGCCGGTCTCCGTTATCGGGGAAGAAGTGGCTGATCTCAGCCACCGCGAAAATGACATCAAAAACGCCAT
TAACCTGATGTTCTGGGGAATATAAATGTCAGGCATGAGATTATCAAAAAGGATCTTCACCTAGATCCTT
TTCACGTAGAAAGCCAGTCCGCAGAAACGGTGCTGACCCCGGATGAATGTCAGCTACTGGGCTATCTGGA
CAAGGGAAAACGCAAGCGCAAAGAGAAAGCAGGTAGCTTGCAGTGGGCTTACATGGCGATAGCTAGACTG
GGCGGTTTTATGGACAGCAAGCGAACCGGAATTGCCAGCTGGGGCGCCCTCTGGTAAGGTTGGGAAGCCC
TGCAAAGTAAACTGGATGGCTTTCTTGCCGCCAAGGATCTGATGGCGCAGGGGATCAAGCTCTGATCAAG
AGACAGGATGAGGATCGTTTCGCATGATTGAACAAGATGGATTGCACGCAGGTTCTCCGGCCGCTTGGGT
GGAGAGGCTATTCGGCTATGACTGGGCACAACAGACAATCGGCTGCTCTGATGCCGCCGTGTTCCGGCTG
TCAGCGCAGGGGCGCCCGGTTCTTTTTGTCAAGACCGACCTGTCCGGTGCCCTGAATGAACTGCAAGACG
AGGCAGCGCGGCTATCGTGGCTGGCCACGACGGGCGTTCCTTGCGCAGCTGTGCTCGACGTTGTCACTGA
AGCGGGAAGGGACTGGCTGCTATTGGGCGAAGTGCCGGGGCAGGATCTCCTGTCATCTCACCTTGCTCCT
GCCGAGAAAGTATCCATCATGGCTGATGCAATGCGGCGGCTGCATACGCTTGATCCGGCTACCTGCCCAT
TCGACCACCAAGCGAAACATCGCATCGAGCGAGCACGTACTCGGATGGAAGCCGGTCTTGTCGATCAGGA
TGATCTGGACGAAGAGCATCAGGGGCTCGCGCCAGCCGAACTGTTCGCCAGGCTCAAGGCGAGCATGCCC
GACGGCGAGGATCTCGTCGTGACCCATGCATGGCGATGCCTGCTTGCCGAATATCATGGTGGAAAATGGC
CGCTTTTCTGGATTCATCGACTGTGGCCGGCTGGGTGTGGCGGACCGCTATCAGGACATAGCGTTGGCTA
CCCGTGATATTGCTGAAGAGCTTGGCGGCGAATGGGCTGACCGCTTCCTCGTGCTTTACGGTATCGCCGC
TCCCGATTCGCAGCGCATCGCCTTCTATCGCCTTCTTGACGAGTTCTTCTGAATTATTAACGCTTACAAT
TTCCTGATGCGGTATTTTCTCCTTACGCATCTGTGCGGTATTTCACACCGCATCAGGTGGCACTTTTCGG
GGAAATGTGCGCGGAACCCCTATTTGTTTATTTTTCTAAATACATTCAAATATGTATCCGCTCATGAGAT
TATCAAAAAGGATCTTCACCTAGATCCTTTTAAATTAAAAATGAAGTTTTAAATCAATCTAAAGTATATA
TGAGTAAACTTGGTCTGACAGTTACCAATGCTTAATCAGTGAGGCACCTATCTCAGCGATCTGTCTATTT
CGTTCATCCATAGTTGCCTGACTCCCCGTCGTGTAGATAACTACGATACGGGAGGGCTTACCATCTGGCC
CCAGTGCTGCAATGATACCGCGAGACCCACGCTCACCGGCTCCAGATTTATCAGCAATAAACCAGCCAGC
CGGAAGGGCCGAGCGCAGAAGTGGTCCTGCAACTTTATCCGCCTCCATCCAGTCTATTAATTGTTGCCGG
GAAGCTAGAGTAAGTAGTTCGCCAGTTAATAGTTTGCGCAACGTTGTTGCCATTGCTACAGGCATCGTGG
TGTCACGCTCGTCGTTTGGTATGGCTTCATTCAGCTCCGGTTCCCAACGATCAAGGCGAGTTACATGATC
CCCCATGTTGTGCAAAAAAGCGGTTAGCTCCTTCGGTCCTCCGATCGTTGTCAGAAGTAAGTTGGCCGCA
GTGTTATCACTCATGGTTATGGCAGCACTGCATAATTCTCTTACTGTCATGCCATCCGTAAGATGCTTTT
CTGTGACTGGTGAATACTCAACCAAGTCATTCTGAGAATAGTGTATGCGGCGACCGAGTTGCTCTTGCCC
GGCGTCAATACGGGATAATACCGCGCCACATAGCAGAACTTTAAAAGTGCTCATCATTGGAAAACGTTCT
TCGGGGCGAAAACTCTCAAGGATCTTACCGCTGTTGAGATCCAGTTCGATGTAACCCACTCGTGCACCCA
ACTGATCTTCAGCATCTTTTACTTTCACCAGCGTTTCTGGGTGAGCAAAAACAGGAAGGCAAAATGCCGC
AAAAAAGGGAATAAGGGCGACACGGAAATGTTGAATACTCATACTCTTCCTTTTTCAATATTATTGAAGC
ATTTATCAGGGTTATTGTCTCATGACCAAAATCCCTTAACGTGAGTTTTCGTTCCACTGAGCGTCAGACC
CCGTAGAAAAGATCAAAGGATCTTCTTGAGATCCTTTTTTTCTGCGCGTAATCTGCTGCTTGCAAACAAA
AAAACCACCGCTACCAGCGGTGGTTTGTTTGCCGGATCAAGAGCTACCAACTCTTTTTCCGAAGGTAACT
GGCTTCAGCAGAGCGCAGATACCAAATACTGTTCTTCTAGTGTAGCCGTAGTTAGGCCACCACTTCAAGA
ACTCTGTAGCACCGCCTACATACCTCGCTCTGCTAATCCTGTTACCAGTGGCTGCTGCCAGTGGCGATAA
GTCGTGTCTTACCGGGTTGGACTCAAGACGATAGTTACCGGATAAGGCGCAGCGGTCGGGCTGAACGGGG
GGTTCGTGCACACAGCCCAGCTTGGAGCGAACGACCTACACCGAACTGAGATACCTACAGCGTGAGCTAT
GAGAAAGCGCCACGCTTCCCGAAGGGAGAAAGGCGGACAGGTATCCGGTAAGCGGCAGGGTCGGAACAGG
AGAGCGCACGAGGGAGCTTCCAGGGGGAAACGCCTGGTATCTTTATAGTCCTGTCGGGTTTCGCCACCTC
TGACTTGAGCGTCGATTTTTGTGATGCTCGTCAGGGGGGCGGAGCCTATGGAAAAACGCCAGCAACGCGG
CCTTTTTACGGTTCCTGGCCTTTTGCTGGCCTTTTGCTCACATGTTCTTTCCTGCGTTATCCCCTGATTC
TGTGGATAACCGTATTACCGCCTTTGAGTGAGCTGATACCGCTCGCCGCAGCCGAACGACCGAGCGCAGC
GAGTCAGTGAGCGAGGAAGCGGAAGAGCGCCCAATACGCAAACCGCCTCTCCCCGCGCGTTGGCCGATTC
ATTAATGCAGCTGGCACGACAGGTTTCCCGACTGGAAAGCGGGCAGTGAGCGCAACGCAATTAATGTGAG
TTAGCTCACTCATTAGGCACCCCAGGCTTTACACTTTATGCTTCCGGCTCGTATGTTGTGTGGAATTGTG
AGCGGATAACAATTTCACACAGGAAACAGCTATGACCATGATTACGCCAAGCTCAGAATTAACCCTCACT
AAAGGGA
Features (pLannotate 1.2.2; 34 found; start..end, strand, type, name):
     37..840     +  misc_feature   HA-L: left homology arm from the adeno-associated virus integration site (AAVS1) within intron 1 of the human PPP1R12C gene
    847..872     +  misc_feature   SA: splice acceptor site
    959..1558    +  CDS            PuroR: puromycin N-acetyltransferase; pac from Streptomyces alboniger; confers resistance to puromycin
   1596..1820    +  polyA_signal   bGH poly(A) signal: bovine growth hormone polyadenylation signal
   1826..2205    +  enhancer       CMV enhancer: human cytomegalovirus immediate early enhancer
   2207..2484    +  promoter       chicken β-actin promoter: No description available
   2486..3503    +  intron         chimeric intron: chimera between introns from chicken β-actin and rabbit β-globin
   3573..5342    +  CDS            CHRM3: ACM3_HUMAN - Experimental evidence at protein level: Swiss-Prot protein existence level 1. The muscarinic acetylcholine receptor mediates various cellular responses, including inhibition of adenylate cyclase, breakdown of phosphoinositides and modulation of potassium channels through the action of G proteins. Primary transducing effect is Pi turnover. From Homo sapiens (Human).
   5364..6071    +  CDS            mCherry: mCherry is a basic (constitutively fluorescent) red fluorescent protein published in 2004, derived from Discosoma sp.. It is reported to be a very rapidly-maturing monomer with low acid sensitivity.
   6084..6108    +  misc_feature   MCS (fragment): pBluescript multiple cloning site
   6108..6696    +  misc_feature   WPRE: woodchuck hepatitis virus posttranscriptional regulatory element
   6728..7204    +  polyA_signal   hGH poly(A) signal: human growth hormone polyadenylation signal
   7228..7308    +  CDS            HBB (fragment): HBB_PONPY - Experimental evidence at transcript level: Swiss-Prot protein existence level 2. Involved in oxygen transport from the lung to the various peripheral tissues. From Pongo pygmaeus (Bornean orangutan).
   7379..7434    +  polyA_signal   β-globin poly(A) signal: rabbit β-globin polyadenylation signal (Gil and Proudfoot, 1987)
   7817..7839    -  protein_bind   lac operator (fragment): The lac repressor binds to the lac operator to inhibit transcription in E. coli. This inhibition can be relieved by adding lactose or isopropyl-β-D-thiogalactopyranoside (IPTG). lac repressor encoded by lacI
   7843..7873    -  promoter       lac promoter: promoter for the E. coli lac operon
   7888..7909    -  protein_bind   CAP binding site: CAP binding activates transcription in the presence of cAMP. E. coli catabolite activator protein
   7922..7961    -  CDS            lacI (fragment): lac repressor; lacI; The lac repressor binds to the lac operator to inhibit transcription in E. coli. This inhibition can be relieved by adding lactose or isopropyl-β-D-thiogalactopyranoside (IPTG).
   7983..8819    +  misc_feature   HA-R: right homology arm from the adeno-associated virus integration site (AAVS1) within intron 1 of the human PPP1R12C gene
   8854..8872    -  promoter       T7 promoter: promoter for bacteriophage T7 RNA polymerase
   8875..9022    +  CDS            lacZα (fragment): LacZα fragment of β-galactosidase; lacZ fragment
   9032..9335    +  CDS            ccdB (fragment): CcdB, a bacterial toxin that poisons DNA gyrase; ccdB; Plasmids containing the ccdB gene cannot be propagated in standard E. coli strains.
   9383..9652    +  CDS            tnpA (fragment): TN5P_ECOLX - Also known as tnp. Experimental evidence at protein level: Swiss-Prot protein existence level 1. Mediates transposition of transposon Tn5 by a 'cut and paste' mechanism. First, the monomeric transposase binds the 19 bp inverted DNA repeats flanking the transposon. Then, dimerization of the DNA- bound transposase creates a synaptic DNA complex. After nicking of the first DNA strand, excision of the transposon proceeds through a series of intermediates. The transposase then mediates the insertion of the transposon at a new site by strand transfer. The activity of the wild- type tran
   9684..10482   +  CDS            NeoR/KanR (fragment): aminoglycoside phosphotransferase from Tn5; aph(3')-II (or nptII); confers resistance to neomycin, kanamycin, and G418 (Geneticin®)
  10503..10553   -  misc_feature   bom (fragment): basis of mobility region from pBR322
  10580..10639   +  promoter       AmpR promoter (fragment): bla
  10732..11592   -  CDS            AmpR: β-lactamase; bla; confers resistance to ampicillin, carbenicillin, and related antibiotics
  11593..11645   -  promoter       AmpR promoter (fragment): bla
  11716..12304   +  rep_origin     ori: high-copy-number ColE1/pMB1/pBR322/pUC origin of replication
  12487..12579   +  CDS            lacI (fragment): lac repressor; lacI; The lac repressor binds to the lac operator to inhibit transcription in E. coli. This inhibition can be relieved by adding lactose or isopropyl-β-D-thiogalactopyranoside (IPTG).
  12592..12613   +  protein_bind   CAP binding site: CAP binding activates transcription in the presence of cAMP. E. coli catabolite activator protein
  12628..12658   +  promoter       lac promoter: promoter for the E. coli lac operon
  12662..12684   +  protein_bind   lac operator (fragment): The lac repressor binds to the lac operator to inhibit transcription in E. coli. This inhibition can be relieved by adding lactose or isopropyl-β-D-thiogalactopyranoside (IPTG). lac repressor encoded by lacI
  12727..12745   +  promoter       T3 promoter: promoter for bacteriophage T3 RNA polymerase
