[The description below was written by a language model from this plasmid's Addgene catalogue record and pLannotate feature annotations shown in this document.]
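Description:
AAVS1-Pur-CAG-hM3Dq-mCherry is a mammalian gene-targeting donor plasmid of about 12.7 kb, designed to knock a constitutive chemogenetic receptor cassette into the human AAVS1 safe-harbour locus, which lies in intron 1 of PPP1R12C. It is propagated in E. coli on a high-copy ColE1/pUC-type origin with ampicillin selection through a complete β-lactamase gene. The backbone outside the homology arms also carries annotated fragments of lacZα, ccdB, a Tn5 transposase and NeoR/KanR, along with lac regulatory elements and T7/T3 promoters. These look like leftovers from earlier cloning steps, and the record assigns them no function.

The payload sits between left and right AAVS1 homology arms of roughly 800 bp each. Directly after the left arm, a splice acceptor precedes a promoterless puromycin N-acetyltransferase gene with a bGH polyadenylation signal. In this gene-trap layout, puromycin resistance should depend on splicing from the endogenous PPP1R12C transcript, which favours recovery of correctly targeted clones.

Downstream, the CAG promoter (CMV enhancer, chicken β-actin promoter and chimeric intron) drives hM3Dq, the Gq-coupled DREADD derived from the human M3 muscarinic receptor (annotated as CHRM3). The receptor is fused at its C terminus to mCherry. This insert was cloned between SalI and MluI sites and was amplified from a Cre-dependent AAV hM3D(Gq)-mCherry vector. A WPRE follows to enhance expression, then hGH and rabbit β-globin polyadenylation signals.

The record does not name the nuclease used for targeting. The associated publication concerns chemical control of grafted neurons derived from human pluripotent stem cells in a mouse model of Parkinson's disease, with mCherry marking the receptor-expressing cells.
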