Addgene plasmid #80948: AAVS1-Pur-CAG-hM3Dq-mCherry
Purpose: human AAVS1 site targeting donor plasmid for knock-in hM3Dq-mCherry expression cassette driven by CAG promoter
Depositing lab: Su-Chun Zhang. Publication: Chemical Control of Grafted Human PSC-Derived Neurons in a Mouse Model of Parkinson's Disease. Chen Y, Xiong M, Dong Y, Haberman A, Cao J, Liu H, Zhou W, Zhang SC. Cell Stem Cell. 2016 Jun 2;18(6):817-26. doi: 10.1016/j.stem.2016.03.014. Epub 2016 Apr 28. PubMed 27133795.
Backbone
  Vector backbone: AAVS1
  Backbone size w/o insert (bp): 10247
  Total vector size (bp): 12749
  Vector type: Mammalian Expression
  Selectable markers: Puromycin
Growth in bacteria
  Bacterial resistance: Ampicillin, 100 μg/mL
  Growth temperature: 37°C
  Growth strain: NEB Stable
  Copy number: High Copy
Gene/Insert
  Gene/Insert name: hM3Dq-mCherry
  Species: H. sapiens (human)
  Insert size (bp): 2502
  Promoter: CAG promoter
  Tag / fusion protein: mcherry fusion (C terminal on insert)
  Cloning method: Restriction Enzyme; 5′ cloning site SalI (not destroyed); 3′ cloning site MluI (not destroyed)
  Sequencing primers: 5′ ggcttctggcgtgtgaccggc; 3′ catagcgtaaaaggagcaaca
Resource information
  A portion of this plasmid was derived from a plasmid made by: The hM3Dq-mCherry cDNA was amplified from pAAV-hSyn-DIO-hM3D(Gq)-mCherry (addgene #44361, Bryan Roth Lab)
Terms and licenses: Academic/Nonprofit Terms; Industry Terms: Not Available to Industry
How to cite: AAVS1-Pur-CAG-hM3Dq-mCherry was a gift from Su-Chun Zhang (Addgene plasmid # 80948 ; http://n2t.net/addgene:80948 ; RRID:Addgene_80948)
