>Addgene plasmid #80948 | AAVS1-Pur-CAG-hM3Dq-mCherry | addgene partial sequence | sequence record 156398 | pCAG-F 5'-GCAACGTGCTGGTTATTGTG-3'
TTCGTCGACGCCGCCACCATGACCTTGCACAATAACAGTACAACCTCGCCTTTGTTTCCAAACATCAGCT
CCTCCTGGATACACAGCCCCTCCGATGCAGGGCTGCCCCCGGGAACCGTCACTCATTTCGGCAGCTACAA
TGTTTCTCGAGCAGCTGGCAATTTCTCCTCTCCAGACGGTACCACCGATGACCCTCTGGGAGGTCATACC
GTCTGGCAAGTGGTCTTCATCGCTTTCTTAACGGGCATCCTGGCCTTGGTGACCATCATCGGCAACATCC
TGGTAATTGTGTCATTTAAGGTCAACAAGCAGCTGAAGACGGTCAACAACTACTTCCTCTTAAGCCTGGC
CTGTGCCGATCTGATTATCGGGGTCATTTCAATGAATCTGTTTACGACCTACATCATCATGAATCGATGG
GCCTTAGGGAACTTGGCCTGTGACCTCTGGCTTGCCATTGACTGCGTAGCCAGCAATGCCTCTGTTATGA
ATCTTCTGGTCATCAGCTTTGACAGATACTTTTCCATCACGAGGCCGCTCACGTACCGAGCCAAACGAAC
AACAAAGAGAGCCGGTGTGATGATCGGTCTGGCTTGGGTCATCTCCTTTGTCCTTTGGGCTCCTGCCATC
TTGTTCTGGCAATACTTTGTTGGAAAGAGAACTGTGCCTCCGGGAGAGTGCTTCATTCAGTTCCTCAGTG
AGCCCACCATTACTTTTGGCACAGCCATCGCTGGTTTTTATATGCCTGTCACCATTATGACTATTTTATA
CTGGAGGATCTATAAGGAAACTGAAAAGCGTACCAAAGAGCTTGCTGGCCTGCAAGCCTCTGGGACAGAG
GCAGAGACAGAAAACTTTGTCCACCCC
