>Addgene plasmid #80948 | AAVS1-Pur-CAG-hM3Dq-mCherry | addgene partial sequence | sequence record 156399 | WPRE-R 5'-CATAGCGTAAAAGGAGCAACA-3'
AATTTTGTAATCCAGAGGTTGATTATCGATAAGCTTGATATCGAATTCACGCGTTCATTACTTGTACAGC
TCGTCCATGCCGCCGGTGGAGTGGCGGCCCTCGGCGCGTTCGTACTGTTCCACGATGGTGTAGTCCTCGT
TGTGGGAGGTGATGTCCAACTTGATGTTGACGTTGTAGGCGCCGGGCAGCTGCACGGGCTTCTTGGCCTT
GTAGGTGGTCTTGACCTCAGCGTCGTAGTGGCCGCCGTCCTTCAGCTTCAGCCTCTGCTTGATCTCGCCC
TTCAGGGCGCCGTCCTCGGGGTACATCCGCTCGGAGGAGGCCTCCCAGCCCATGGTCTTCTTCTGCATTA
CGGGGCCGTCGGAGGGGAAGTTGGTGCCGCGCAGCTTCACCTTGTAGATGAACTCGCCGTCCTGCAGGGA
GGAGTCCTGGGTCACGGTCACCACGCCGCCGTCCTCGAAGTTCATCACGCGCTCCCACTTGAAGCCCTCG
GGGAAGGACAGCTTCAAGTAGTCGGGGATGTCGGCGGGGTGCTTCACGTAGGCCTTGGAGCCGTACATGA
ACTGAGGGGACAGGATGTCCCAGGCGAAGGGCAGGGGGCCACCCTTGGTCACCTTCAGCTTGGCGGTCTG
GGTGCCCTCGTAGGGGCGGCCCTCGCCCTCGCCCTCGATCTCGAACTCGTGGCCGTTCACGGAGCCCTCC
ATGTGCACCTTGAAGCGCATGAACTCCTTGATGATGGCCATGTTATCCTCCTCGCCCTTGCTCACCATGG
TGGCGACCGG
